Addgene plasmid #144311: TFORF1783
Purpose: Lentiviral vector for overexpressing transcription factor ORFs with unique 24-bp barcodes. Barcodes facilitate identification of transcription factors in pooled screens.
Depositing lab: Feng Zhang. Depositing organization: Broad Institute. Publication: A transcription factor atlas of directed differentiation. Joung J, Ma S, Tay T, Geiger-Schuller KR, Kirchgatterer PC, Verdine VK, Guo B, Arias-Garcia MA, Allen WE, Singh A, Kuksenko O, Abudayyeh OO, Gootenberg JS, Fu Z, Macrae RK, Buenrostro JD, Regev A, Zhang F. Cell. 2023 Jan 5;186(1):209-229.e26. doi: 10.1016/j.cell.2022.11.026. PubMed 36608654.
Backbone
  Vector backbone: pLX_TRC317
  Backbone manufacturer: Broad Institute Genetic Perturbation Platform
  Backbone size w/o insert (bp): 8264
  Vector type: Mammalian Expression, Lentiviral
  Selectable markers: Puromycin
Growth in bacteria
  Bacterial resistance: Ampicillin, 100 μg/mL
  Growth temperature: 37°C
  Growth strain: NEB Stable
  Copy number: High Copy
Gene/Insert
  Gene/Insert name: ZNF236
  Species: H. sapiens (human)
  Insert size (bp): 5645
  Entrez Gene: ZNF236 (a.k.a. ZNF236A, ZNF236B)
  Promoter: EF1a
  Cloning method: Unknown
  Sequencing primers: 5′ GGGTGGAGACTGAAGTTAGGCCAG; 3′ CACATAGCGTAAAAGGAGCAACATAG
Terms and licenses: Academic/Nonprofit Terms; Industry Terms: Not Available to Industry
Depositor comments: NM_001306089,ENST00000320610 . The transcription factor ORF portion of this plasmid was synthesized by Genewiz. Please test multiple small colonies in case of plasmid recombination. To make this collection available in a timely manner, a portion of this collection was not fully sequenced by Addgene. If an Addgene verified full plasmid sequence is not available, please contact us prior to placing an order to request the full sequence.
How to cite: TFORF1783 was a gift from Feng Zhang (Addgene plasmid # 144311 ; http://n2t.net/addgene:144311 ; RRID:Addgene_144311)
