[The description below was written by a language model from this plasmid's Addgene catalogue record and pLannotate feature annotations shown in this document.]
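Description:
TFORF1783 is a lentiviral mammalian expression plasmid built on the pLX_TRC317 backbone. It is one member of a barcoded transcription factor ORF collection designed for overexpression and pooled screening. It carries the human zinc finger gene ZNF236, a protein thought to take part in transcriptional regulation, as a synthesized ORF under the strong constitutive EF-1α promoter. According to the record, each clone in the collection has a unique 24-bp barcode so the transcription factor can be identified by sequencing in pooled experiments. The barcode is not annotated in the feature table, which shows only a short U6 promoter-like fragment between the ORF and the WPRE. The WPRE lies downstream of the ORF and enhances transcript stability and expression.

The viral framework is a third-generation, self-inactivating design. An RSV promoter drives a truncated HIV-1 5' LTR, followed by the Ψ packaging signal with a gag fragment, the RRE for Rev-dependent nuclear export, a cPPT/CTS to aid nuclear import, and a ΔU3 3' LTR followed by an SV40 polyadenylation signal. Within the proviral region, upstream of the EF-1α cassette, an SV40 early promoter drives puromycin N-acetyltransferase, which allows selection of transduced cells.

In bacteria the plasmid is maintained by a high-copy pUC-type origin and ampicillin resistance. An f1 origin and remnants of lac/lacZα and T7/T3 promoter elements are also present in the backbone. At nearly 14 kb with repeated LTR sequences, the construct is prone to recombination, as the depositor notes. Its typical use is packaging into lentivirus to overexpress ZNF236, alone or in a pooled library, in directed differentiation or cell-state screens.
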