Features (pLannotate 1.2.2; 31 found; start..end, strand, type, name):
      5..231     +  promoter       RSV promoter: Rous sarcoma virus enhancer/promoter
    232..412     +  LTR            5' LTR (truncated): truncated 5' long terminal repeat (LTR) from HIV-1
    459..584     +  misc_feature   HIV-1 Ψ: packaging signal of human immunodeficiency virus type 1
    568..931     +  CDS            HIV-1 gag (fragment): gag protein from human immunodeficiency virus 1; gag
   1077..1310    +  misc_feature   RRE: The Rev response element (RRE) of HIV-1 allows for Rev-dependent mRNA export from the nucleus to the cytoplasm.
   1687..1713    +  CDS            Rev (fragment): human immunodeficiency virus 1 (HIV-1) Rev protein; rev; enhances nuclear export of unspliced and incompletely spliced viral mRNAs
   1720..1743    +  promoter       SV40 promoter (fragment): SV40 early promoter
   1744..1815    +  promoter       SV40 promoter (fragment): SV40 enhancer and early promoter
   1839..1974    +  rep_origin     SV40 ori: SV40 origin of replication
   2020..2616    +  CDS            PuroR (fragment): puromycin N-acetyltransferase; pac from Streptomyces; confers resistance to puromycin
   2665..2782    +  misc_feature   cPPT/CTS: central polypurine tract and central termination sequence of HIV-1
   2847..2913    +  CDS            small t antigen (fragment): SV40 (simian virus 40) small t antigen
   2920..4098    +  promoter       EF-1α promoter: strong constitutive promoter for human elongation factor EF-1α
   4163..9655    +  CDS            ZNF236: ZN236_HUMAN - Experimental evidence at protein level: Swiss-Prot protein existence level 1. May be involved in transcriptional regulation. From Homo sapiens (Human).
   9671..9724    +  promoter       U6 promoter (fragment): RNA polymerase III promoter for human U6 snRNA
   9766..10354   +  misc_feature   WPRE: woodchuck hepatitis virus posttranscriptional regulatory element
  10405..10424   +  misc_feature   cPPT/CTS (fragment): central polypurine tract and central termination sequence of HIV-1
  10426..10659   +  LTR            3' LTR (ΔU3): self-inactivating 3' long terminal repeat (LTR) from HIV-1
  10737..10858   +  polyA_signal   SV40 poly(A) signal: SV40 polyadenylation signal
  10898..11033   +  rep_origin     SV40 ori: SV40 origin of replication
  11054..11072   -  promoter       T7 promoter: promoter for bacteriophage T7 RNA polymerase
  11080..11235   +  CDS            lacZα (fragment): LacZα fragment of β-galactosidase; lacZ fragment
  11240..11668   +  rep_origin     f1 ori (sequence partly withheld): f1 bacteriophage origin of replication; arrow indicates direction of (+) strand synthesis
  11721..11825   +  promoter       AmpR promoter: bla
  11826..12686   +  CDS            AmpR: β-lactamase; bla; confers resistance to ampicillin, carbenicillin, and related antibiotics
  12857..13445   +  rep_origin     ori: high-copy-number ColE1/pMB1/pBR322/pUC origin of replication
  13628..13720   +  CDS            lacI (fragment): lac repressor; lacI; The lac repressor binds to the lac operator to inhibit transcription in E. coli. This inhibition can be relieved by adding lactose or isopropyl-β-D-thiogalactopyranoside (IPTG).
  13733..13754   +  protein_bind   CAP binding site: CAP binding activates transcription in the presence of cAMP. E. coli catabolite activator protein
  13769..13799   +  promoter       lac promoter: promoter for the E. coli lac operon
  13803..13825   +  protein_bind   lac operator (fragment): The lac repressor binds to the lac operator to inhibit transcription in E. coli. This inhibition can be relieved by adding lactose or isopropyl-β-D-thiogalactopyranoside (IPTG). lac repressor encoded by lacI
  13868..13886   +  promoter       T3 promoter: promoter for bacteriophage T3 RNA polymerase
>Addgene plasmid #144311 | TFORF1783 | addgene full sequence | sequence record 404165 | Addgene NGS Result
TTAATGTAGTCTTATGCAATACTCTTGTAGTCTTGCAACATGGTAACGATGAGTTAGCAACATGCCTTAC
AAGGAGAGAAAAAGCACCGTGCATGCCGATTGGTGGAAGTAAGGTGGTACGATCGTGCCTTATTAGGAAG
GCAACAGACGGGTCTGACATGGATTGGACGAACCACTGAATTGCCGCATTGCAGAGATATTGTATTTAAG
TGCCTAGCTCGATACATAAACGGGTCTCTCTGGTTAGACCAGATCTGAGCCTGGGAGCTCTCTGGCTAAC
TAGGGAACCCACTGCTTAAGCCTCAATAAAGCTTGCCTTGAGTGCTTCAAGTAGTGTGTGCCCGTCTGTT
GTGTGACTCTGGTAACTAGAGATCCCTCAGACCCTTTTAGTCAGTGTGGAAAATCTCTAGCAGTGGCGCC
CGAACAGGGACTTGAAAGCGAAAGGGAAACCAGAGGAGCTCTCTCGACGCAGGACTCGGCTTGCTGAAGC
GCGCACGGCAAGAGGCGAGGGGCGGCGACTGGTGAGTACGCCAAAAATTTTGACTAGCGGAGGCTAGAAG
GAGAGAGATGGGTGCGAGAGCGTCAGTATTAAGCGGGGGAGAATTAGATCGCGATGGGAAAAAATTCGGT
TAAGGCCAGGGGGAAAGAAAAAATATAAATTAAAACATATAGTATGGGCAAGCAGGGAGCTAGAACGATT
CGCAGTTAATCCTGGCCTGTTAGAAACATCAGAAGGCTGTAGACAAATACTGGGACAGCTACAACCATCC
CTTCAGACAGGATCAGAAGAACTTAGATCATTATATAATACAGTAGCAACCCTCTATTGTGTGCATCAAA
GGATAGAGATAAAAGACACCAAGGAAGCTTTAGACAAGATAGAGGAAGAGCAAAACAAAAGTAAGACCAC
CGCACAGCAAGCGGCCGCTGATCTTCAGACCTGGAGGAGGAGATATGAGGGACAATTGGAGAAGTGAATT
ATATAAATATAAAGTAGTAAAAATTGAACCATTAGGAGTAGCACCCACCAAGGCAAAGAGAAGAGTGGTG
CAGAGAGAAAAAAGAGCAGTGGGAATAGGAGCTTTGTTCCTTGGGTTCTTGGGAGCAGCAGGAAGCACTA
TGGGCGCAGCGTCAATGACGCTGACGGTACAGGCCAGACAATTATTGTCTGGTATAGTGCAGCAGCAGAA
CAATTTGCTGAGGGCTATTGAGGCGCAACAGCATCTGTTGCAACTCACAGTCTGGGGCATCAAGCAGCTC
CAGGCAAGAATCCTGGCTGTGGAAAGATACCTAAAGGATCAACAGCTCCTGGGGATTTGGGGTTGCTCTG
GAAAACTCATTTGCACCACTGCTGTGCCTTGGAATGCTAGTTGGAGTAATAAATCTCTGGAACAGATTTG
GAATCACACGACCTGGATGGAGTGGGACAGAGAAATTAACAATTACACAAGCTTAATACACTCCTTAATT
GAAGAATCGCAAAACCAGCAAGAAAAGAATGAACAAGAATTATTGGAATTAGATAAATGGGCAAGTTTGT
GGAATTGGTTTAACATAACAAATTGGCTGTGGTATATAAAATTATTCATAATGATAGTAGGAGGCTTGGT
AGGTTTAAGAATAGTTTTTGCTGTACTTTCTATAGTGAATAGAGTTAGGCAGGGATATTCACCATTATCG
TTTCAGACCCACCTCCCAACCCCGAGGGGACCCATGCATTGCATCTCAATTAGTCAGCAACCAGGTGTGG
AAAGTCCCCAGGCTCCCCAGCAGGCAGAAGTATGCAAAGCATGCGTCTCAATTAGTCAGCAACCATAGTC
CCGCCCCTAACTCCGCCCATCCCGCCCCTAACTCCGCCCAGTTCCGCCCATTCTCCGCCCCATGGCTGAC
TAATTTTTTTTATTTATGCAGAGGCCGAGGCCGCCTCGGCCTCTGAGCTATTCCAGAAGTAGTGAGGAGG
CTTTTTTGGAGGCCTAGGCTTTTGCAAAAAGCTTTCTAGAGGTACCACCGGAGCTTACCATGACCGAGTA
CAAGCCCACGGTGCGCCTCGCCACCCGCGACGACGTCCCCAGGGCCGTACGCACCCTCGCCGCCGCGTTC
GCCGACTACCCCGCCACGCGCCACACCGTCGATCCGGACCGCCACATCGAGCGGGTCACCGAGCTGCAAG
AACTCTTCCTCACGCGCGTCGGGCTCGACATCGGCAAGGTGTGGGTCGCGGACGACGGCGCCGCCGTGGC
GGTCTGGACCACGCCGGAGAGCGTCGAAGCGGGGGCGGTGTTCGCCGAGATCGGCCCGCGCATGGCCGAG
TTGAGCGGTTCCCGGCTGGCCGCGCAGCAACAGATGGAAGGCCTCCTGGCGCCGCACCGGCCCAAGGAGC
CCGCGTGGTTCCTGGCCACCGTCGGCGTCTCGCCCGACCACCAGGGCAAGGGTCTGGGCAGCGCCGTCGT
GCTCCCCGGAGTGGAGGCGGCCGAGCGCGCCGGGGTGCCCGCCTTCCTGGAGACCTCCGCGCCCCGCAAC
CTCCCCTTCTACGAGCGGCTCGGCTTCACCGTCACCGCCGACGTCGAGGTGCCCGAAGGACCGCGCACCT
GGTGCATGACCCGCAAGCCCGGTGCCAGTTAACGAATTCTAGATCTTGAGACAAATGGCAGTATTCATCC
ACAATTTTAAAAGAAAAGGGGGGATTGGGGGGTACAGTGCAGGGGAAAGAATAGTAGACATAATAGCAAC
AGACATACAAACTAAAGAATTACAAAAACAAATTACAAAAATTCAAAATTTTCGGGTTTATTACAGGGAC
AGCAGAGATCCACTTTGGCGCCGGCTCGAGGCCTGCAGGTGCAAAGATGGATAAAGTTTTAAACAGAGAG
GAATCTTTGCAGCTAATGGACCTTCTAGGTCTTGAAAGGAGTGGGAATTGGCTCCGGTGCCCGTCAGTGG
GCAGAGCGCACATCGCCCACAGTCCCCGAGAAGTTGGGGGGAGGGGTCGGCAATTGAACCGGTGCCTAGA
GAAGGTGGCGCGGGGTAAACTGGGAAAGTGATGTCGTGTACTGGCTCCGCCTTTTTCCCGAGGGTGGGGG
AGAACCGTATATAAGTGCAGTAGTCGCCGTGAACGTTCTTTTTCGCAACGGGTTTGCCGCCAGAACACAG
GTAAGTGCCGTGTGTGGTTCCCGCGGGCCTGGCCTCTTTACGGGTTATGGCCCTTGCGTGCCTTGAATTA
CTTCCACCTGGCTGCAGTACGTGATTCTTGATCCCGAGCTTCGGGTTGGAAGTGGGTGGGAGAGTTCGAG
GCCTTGCGCTTAAGGAGCCCCTTCGCCTCGTGCTTGAGTTGAGGCCTGGCCTGGGCGCTGGGGCCGCCGC
GTGCGAATCTGGTGGCACCTTCGCGCCTGTCTCGCTGCTTTCGATAAGTCTCTAGCCATTTAAAATTTTT
GATGACCTGCTGCGACGCTTTTTTTCTGGCAAGATAGTCTTGTAAATGCGGGCCAAGATCTGCACACTGG
TATTTCGGTTTTTGGGGCCGCGGGCGGCGACGGGGCCCGTGCGTCCCAGCGCACATGTTCGGCGAGGCGG
GGCCTGCGAGCGCGGCCACCGAGAATCGGACGGGGGTAGTCTCAAGCTGGCCGGCCTGCTCTGGTGCCTG
GCCTCGCGCCGCCGTGTATCGCCCCGCCCTGGGCGGCAAGGCTGGCCCGGTCGGCACCAGTTGCGTGAGC
GGAAAGATGGCCGCTTCCCGGCCCTGCTGCAGGGAGCTCAAAATGGAGGACGCGGCGCTCGGGAGAGCGG
GCGGGTGAGTCACCCACACAAAGGAAAAGGGCCTTTCCGTCCTCAGCCGTCGCTTCATGTGACTCCACGG
AGTACCGGGCGCCGTCCAGGCACCTCGATTAGTTCTCGAGCTTTTGGAGTACGTCGTCTTTAGGTTGGGG
GGAGGGGTTTTATGCGATGGAGTTTCCCCACACTGAGTGGGTGGAGACTGAAGTTAGGCCAGCTTGGCAC
TTGATGTAATTCTCCTTGGAATTTGCCCTTTTTGAGTTTGGATCTTGGTTCATTCTCAAGCCTCAGACAG
TGGTTCAAAGTTTTTTTCTTCCATTTCAGGTGTCGTGAGGCTAGCACCGCCACCATGCCGCGGGGCCGCC
CCCCGAAGCCCAGGGAGAGCAAGGCGCGCGGCGACTCCGATGGAGTTTTAACATTGAATGCGGAGAACAC
TAATTATGCCTATCAAGTTCCAAACTTCCATAAATGTGAAATCTGTCTACTATCTTTTCCAAAAGAATCC
CAGTTTCAACGCCACATGAGGGATCACGAGCGAAATGACAAGCCACATCGATGTGACCAGTGCCCCCAAA
CATTTAATGTTGAATTCAACCTGACACTTCATAAATGCACCCACAGCGGGGAAGATCCTACCTGCCCTGT
GTGTAACAAGAAATTCTCCAGAGTGGCTAGTCTCAAAGCGCATATTATGCTACATGAAAAGGAAGAGAAT
CTCATCTGTTCTGAGTGTGGGGATGAGTTTACTCTGCAGAGTCAGCTGGCCGTGCACATGGAGGAGCACC
GCCAGGAGCTGGCTGGAACCCGGCAGCATGCCTGCAAGGCCTGCAAGAAAGAGTTCGAGACCTCCTCGGA
GCTGAAGGAACACATGAAGACTCATTACAAAATTAGGGTATCAAGTACAAGGTCTTATAACCGGAATATC
GACAGAAGTGGATTCACGTATTCGTGTCCGCACTGTGGAAAGACGTTTCAAAAGCCAAGCCAGTTAACGC
GACACATTAGGATACACACAGGTGAAAGGCCGTTCAAATGTAGTGAATGTGGAAAGGCTTTTAACCAGAA
GGGGGCACTGCAGACCCACATGATCAAGCACACAGGTGAAAAACCCCATGCCTGTGCCTTCTGTCCTGCC
GCCTTCTCTCAGAAAGGGAATCTTCAGTCGCACGTGCAGCGAGTCCACTCAGAGGTCAAGAATGGTCCTA
CCTATAACTGTACAGAATGTAGTTGTGTATTTAAAAGTTTAGGCAGCTTAAACACGCATATCAGCAAGAT
GCATATGGGTGGGCCACAGAATTCAACAAGTTCTACAGAGACTGCTCATGTTTTAACGGCCACACTTTTT
CAGACGTTACCTCTTCAACAGACGGAAGCCCAAGCCACGTCGGCCTCAAGCCAGCCGAGCTCCCAGGCGG
TGAGCGACGTCATCCAGCAGCTCCTGGAGCTCTCAGAGCCGGCGCCGGTGGAGTCGGGGCAGTCCCCGCA
GCCTGGGCAGCAGCTGAGCATCACAGTGGGCATCAACCAGGACATTTTACAGCAAGCCTTAGAAAACAGT
GGGCTGTCTTCAATTCCAGCTGCAGCACATCCTAATGACTCCTGCCATGCCAAGACCTCTGCACCACACG
CTCAAAACCCAGATGTTTCCAGCGTTTCAAATGAGCAGACGGACCCCACAGACGCAGAGCAAGAAAAAGA
ACAGGAAAGCCCGGAGAAACTGGATAAAAAAGAAAAAAAAATGATAAAGAAGAAGTCACCGTTTCTACCT
GGCTCCATCCGCGAGGAGAACGGCGTGCGCTGGCATGTGTGTCCCTACTGCGCCAAGGAGTTCCGCAAGC
CCAGCGACCTGGTCCGCCACATCCGCATCCACACCCACGAGAAGCCCTTCAAGTGCCCGCAGTGCTTCCG
CGCCTTCGCCGTGAAGAGCACGCTGACAGCGCACATCAAGACGCACACCGGCATCAAGGCGTTCAAGTGC
CAGTACTGCATGAAGAGCTTCTCCACCTCTGGCAGCCTCAAGGTGCACATTCGCCTGCACACAGGAGTTA
GACCTTTTGCTTGTCCTCACTGTGACAAAAAATTTCGAACCTCAGGCCATAGGAAGACTCACATTGCTTC
CCACTTTAAACATACGGAATTAAGGAAAATGAGGCACCAGCGTAAACCTGCAAAGGTCCGTGTTGGCAAG
ACGAATATTCCAGTCCCTGATATTCCTTTGCAGGAACCAATCCTCATAACTGACTTAGGTCTCATCCAGC
CCATTCCAAAAAACCAGTTTTTCCAAAGCTATTTCAATAATAATTTTGTCAATGAAGCAGATAGACCATA
CAAGTGTTTTTACTGTCATCGTGCATATAAAAAATCTTGCCACCTTAAACAACACATCAGATCCCATACA
GGTGAAAAACCTTTTAAATGTTCTCAGTGTGGAAGAGGCTTTGTTTCTGCAGGCGTGCTCAAAGCACACA
TCAGAACACACACAGGACTGAAATCTTTCAAGTGTCTGATATGTAATGGGGCTTTCACTACTGGTGGCAG
CTTACGGCGACACATGGGTATCCACAACGACCTTCGTCCCTATATGTGTCCCTATTGCCAAAAAACATTT
AAGACTTCACTAAATTGCAAAAAGCACATGAAAACCCACAGATATGAGCTTGCCCAGCAGCTCCAACAGC
ATCAGCAGGCAGCCTCGATAGATGACAGCACTGTAGACCAGCAGAGCATGCAGGCCTCCACTCAAATGCA
GGTGGAGATCGAGAGCGACGAGCTGCCGCAGACGGCAGAGGTGGTCGCAGCGAACCCCGAGGCCATGCTG
GACCTGGAGCCTCAGCATGTGGTGGGCACGGAGGAAGCAGGGCTGGGCCAGCAGTTGGCAGATCAGCCCC
TGGAAGCAGATGAAGATGGGTTTGTGGCTCCACAGGACCCTCTGCGAGGGCACGTAGACCAGTTTGAAGA
GCAGAGCCCTGCGCAACAGTCCTTCGAACCAGCAGGGCTACCCCAAGGTTTTACAGTGACTGATACGTAC
CATCAGCAGCCTCAGTTTCCACCTGTCCAACAGCTACAGGATTCCAGCACACTTGAGTCTCAGGCCCTCT
CCACAAGCTTCCACCAGCAGAGCTTGCTGCAGGCTCCCAGCTCTGATGGGATGAATGTAACAACTCGCTT
GATTCAGGAGTCATCCCAAGAGGAACTGGACCTGCAGGCACAAGGTTCCCAGTTTCTGGAGGACAACGAG
GACCAGAGCAGGCGCTCTTACAGGTGTGACTATTGCAACAAAGGCTTTAAGAAGTCCAGCCACCTGAAGC
AGCATGTGCGGTCGCACACCGGGGAAAAGCCCTACAAGTGCAAGCTCTGTGGACGCGGCTTTGTTTCCTC
TGGGGTCCTCAAGTCCCACGAGAAGACACACACAGGAGTGAAGGCGTTCAGCTGCAGTGTGTGCAATGCT
TCCTTCACCACCAATGGCAGCCTCACCCGGCACATGGCCACACATATGAGCATGAAGCCTTATAAGTGTC
CGTTTTGTGAGGAGGGTTTCCGAACTACAGTGCATTGTAAAAAGCACATGAAGAGACACCAAACAGTCCC
CTCTGCTGTGTCAGCCACTGGAGAGACAGAAGGAGGAGACATTTGTATGGAGGAAGAGGAAGAACATTCT
GACAGAAATGCATCACGGAAGTCTCGTCCTGAGGTCATCACTTTCACGGAGGAGGAGACAGCCCAGTTAG
CCAAGATCCGGCCGCAGGAGAGCGCCACGGTGTCAGAGAAGGTCCTGGTGCAGTCCGCGGCAGAAAAGGA
CCGCATCAGTGAGCTGAGGGACAAGCAGGCGGAGCTGCAGGACGAGCCCAAGCACGCCAACTGCTGCACA
TACTGCCCCAAGAGCTTCAAGAAACCTAGCGACCTGGTGAGGCATGTTCGAATCCATACTGGAGAAAAGC
CATACAAATGTGATGAATGTGGAAAGAGTTTTACTGTGAAATCCACTCTCGATTGTCATGTGAAGACTCA
CACAGGTCAGAAGCTCTTCAGCTGTCACGTCTGCAGCAACGCCTTCTCCACGAAGGGAAGTCTGAAGGTC
CACATGCGCCTGCACACGGGAGCCAAGCCCTTCAAATGCCCGCATTGCGAGCTGCGTTTCCGTACCTCGG
GTAGAAGAAAGACACACATGCAGTTTCATTATAAACCAGACCCAAAGAAGGCCAGAAAGCCTATGACTCG
AAGCTCATCGGAAGGACTGCAGCCTGTAAACCTCCTCAACTCCTCCTCTACTGACCCAAACGTGTTTATC
ATGAACAACTCTGTTCTAACAGGACAGTTTGATCAGAATCTGCTGCAACCAGGACTGGTGGGCCAAGCTA
TTCTCCCTGCCTCTGTGTCAGCTGGGGGTGACCTGACCGTGTCTCTGACAGATGGGAGCCTGGCTACCCT
AGAAGGCATCCAGTTACAGTTGGCTGCTAACTTGGTTGGACCAAATGTACAGATTTCTGGAATCGATGCT
GCCAGCATTAATAACATTACGTTGCAGATTGATCCAAGCATTCTGCAGCAGACGCTACAGCAGGGCAACC
TATTGGCTCAGCAGCTCACGGGGGAGCCTGGCCTGGCCCCACAGAACAGCTCTCTCCAGACATCGGACAG
CACGGTCCCTGCCAGTGTTGTCATCCAGCCCATCTCAGGCCTGTCCTTACAGCCCACAGTGACCTCTGCG
AACCTGACCATAGGCCCGCTGTCTGAGCAGGATTCAGTGCTGACCACTAACAGCAGTGGGACCCAAGACC
TCACTCAAGTGATGACTTCGCAAGGTCTAGTGTCCCCCTCCGGCGGTCCCCACGAGATCACCCTGACCAT
TAACAACTCCAGCCTGAGCCAGGTCCTGGCACAGGCCGCTGGGCCCACTGCCACGTCTTCCTCGGGGTCT
CCACAGGAAATTACCCTGACTATCTCCGAACTTAACACTACAAGCGGAAGCCTTCCTTCAACAACACCGA
TGTCTCCATCGGCCATCTCGACTCAGAACCTGGTCATGTCCTCGTCGGGCGTGGGAGGTGACGCTAGTGT
CACGCTGACGCTGGCCGATACTCAGGGTATGCTATCTGGAGGCCTGGACACTGTCACACTCAACATCACC
TCTCAGGGTCAGCAGTTCCCAGCGCTCCTCACGGATCCCTCTCTCTCGGGCCAGGGTGGAGCAGGCTCGC
CGCAAGTCATACTAGTGAGCCACACGCCACAGTCAGCGTCTGCTGCTTGTGAAGAAATAGCCTACCAGGT
AGCTGGCGTCTCTGGGAACCTGGCCCCGGGCAACCAGCCAGAGAAGGAGGGCCGGGCGCACCAGTGCCTG
GAGTGTGACCGCGCCTTCTCATCGGCGGCGGTGCTCATGCACCACAGCAAGGAGGTGCATGGCCGGGAGC
GCATCCACGGCTGCCCCGTGTGCAGGAAGGCCTTCAAGCGCGCCACGCACCTCAAGGAGCACATGCAGAC
ACACCAGGCCGGCCCCTCTTTGAGCTCCCAGAAGCCAAGAGTGTTTAAATGTGACACTTGTGAGAAGGCA
TTTGCCAAACCAAGCCAGCTGGAGCGCCACAGCCGCATACATACAGGGGAGCGGCCGTTCCATTGCACGC
TTTGTGAGAAAGCCTTCAACCAGAAGAGTGCGCTGCAGGTGCACATGAAGAAGCACACGGGGGAGCGGCC
CTACAAGTGTGCCTACTGCGTCATGGGCTTCACGCAGAAGAGCAACATGAAGCTGCACATGAAGCGGGCG
CACAGCTATGCTGGAGCTCTGCAGGAGTCTGCAGGTCACCCGGAGCAGGACGGGGAGGAGCTGAGCCGGA
CCCTCCACCTGGAGGAGGTGGTGCAGGAGGCCGCCGGCGAGTGGCAGGCCCTCACCCACGTCTTCTAGTA
ATGAACTAGTCCGTAACTTGAAAGTATTTCGATTTCTTGGCTTTATATATCTTGTGGAAAGGACGAGTGC
CTACCCACTAGAAGAACTACACGCGTTAAGTCGACAATCAACCTCTGGATTACAAAATTTGTGAAAGATT
GACTGGTATTCTTAACTATGTTGCTCCTTTTACGCTATGTGGATACGCTGCTTTAATGCCTTTGTATCAT
GCTATTGCTTCCCGTATGGCTTTCATTTTCTCCTCCTTGTATAAATCCTGGTTGCTGTCTCTTTATGAGG
AGTTGTGGCCCGTTGTCAGGCAACGTGGCGTGGTGTGCACTGTGTTTGCTGACGCAACCCCCACTGGTTG
GGGCATTGCCACCACCTGTCAGCTCCTTTCCGGGACTTTCGCTTTCCCCCTCCCTATTGCCACGGCGGAA
CTCATCGCCGCCTGCCTTGCCCGCTGCTGGACAGGGGCTCGGCTGTTGGGCACTGACAATTCCGTGGTGT
TGTCGGGGAAATCATCGTCCTTTCCTTGGCTGCTCGCCTGTGTTGCCACCTGGATTCTGCGCGGGACGTC
CTTCTGCTACGTCCCTTCGGCCCTCAATCCAGCGGACCTTCCTTCCCGCGGCCTGCTGCCGGCTCTGCGG
CCTCTTCCGCGTCTTCGCCTTCGCCCTCAGACGAGTCGGATCTCCCTTTGGGCCGCCTCCCCGCGTCGAC
TTTAAGACCAATGACTTACAAGGCAGCTGTAGATCTTAGCCACTTTTTAAAAGAAAAGGGGGGACTGGAA
GGGCTAATTCACTCCCAACGAAGACAAGATCTGCTTTTTGCTTGTACTGGGTCTCTCTGGTTAGACCAGA
TCTGAGCCTGGGAGCTCTCTGGCTAACTAGGGAACCCACTGCTTAAGCCTCAATAAAGCTTGCCTTGAGT
GCTTCAAGTAGTGTGTGCCCGTCTGTTGTGTGACTCTGGTAACTAGAGATCCCTCAGACCCTTTTAGTCA
GTGTGGAAAATCTCTAGCAGTACGTATAGTAGTTCATGTCATCTTATTATTCAGTATTTATAACTTGCAA
AGAAATGAATATCAGAGAGTGAGAGGAACTTGTTTATTGCAGCTTATAATGGTTACAAATAAAGCAATAG
CATCACAAATTTCACAAATAAAGCATTTTTTTCACTGCATTCTAGTTGTGGTTTGTCCAAACTCATCAAT
GTATCTTATCATGTCTGGCTCTAGCTATCCCGCCCCTAACTCCGCCCATCCCGCCCCTAACTCCGCCCAG
TTCCGCCCATTCTCCGCCCCATGGCTGACTAATTTTTTTTATTTATGCAGAGGCCGAGGCCGCCTCGGCC
TCTGAGCTATTCCAGAAGTAGTGAGGAGGCTTTTTTGGAGGCCTAGGGACGTACCCAATTCGCCCTATAG
TGAGTCGTATTACGCGCGCTCACTGGCCGTCGTTTTACAACGTCGTGACTGGGAAAACCCTGGCGTTACC
CAACTTAATCGCCTTGCAGCACATCCCCCTTTCGCCAGCTGGCGTAATAGCGAAGAGGCCCGCACCGATC
GCCCTTCCCAACAGTTGCGCAGCCTGAATGGCGAATGGG
[124 nt withheld, positions 11240-11363]
C
[91 nt withheld, positions 11365-11455]
A
[49 nt withheld, positions 11457-11505]
CCTTTGACGTTGGAGTCCACGTTCTTT
[37 nt withheld, positions 11533-11569]
ACCCTATCTCGGTCTATTCTTTTGATTTATAAGGGATTTTGCCGATTTCGGCCTATTGGTTAAAAAATGA
GCTGATTTAACAAAAATTTAACGCGAATTTTAACAAAATATTAACGCTTACAATTTAGGTGGCACTTTTC
GGGGAAATGTGCGCGGAACCCCTATTTGTTTATTTTTCTAAATACATTCAAATATGTATCCGCTCATGAG
ACAATAACCCTGATAAATGCTTCAATAATATTGAAAAAGGAAGAGTATGAGTATTCAACATTTCCGTGTC
GCCCTTATTCCCTTTTTTGCGGCATTTTGCCTTCCTGTTTTTGCTCACCCAGAAACGCTGGTGAAAGTAA
AAGATGCTGAAGATCAGTTGGGTGCACGAGTGGGTTACATCGAACTGGATCTCAACAGCGGTAAGATCCT
TGAGAGTTTTCGCCCCGAAGAACGTTTTCCAATGATGAGCACTTTTAAAGTTCTGCTATGTGGCGCGGTA
TTATCCCGTATTGACGCCGGGCAAGAGCAACTCGGTCGCCGCATACACTATTCTCAGAATGACTTGGTTG
AGTACTCACCAGTCACAGAAAAGCATCTTACGGATGGCATGACAGTAAGAGAATTATGCAGTGCTGCCAT
AACCATGAGTGATAACACTGCGGCCAACTTACTTCTGACAACGATCGGAGGACCGAAGGAGCTAACCGCT
TTTTTGCACAACATGGGGGATCATGTAACTCGCCTTGATCGTTGGGAACCGGAGCTGAATGAAGCCATAC
CAAACGACGAGCGTGACACCACGATGCCTGTAGCAATGGCAACAACGTTGCGCAAACTATTAACTGGCGA
ACTACTTACTCTAGCTTCCCGGCAACAATTAATAGACTGGATGGAGGCGGATAAAGTTGCAGGACCACTT
CTGCGCTCGGCCCTTCCGGCTGGCTGGTTTATTGCTGATAAATCTGGAGCCGGTGAGCGTGGGTCTCGCG
GTATCATTGCAGCACTGGGGCCAGATGGTAAGCCCTCCCGTATCGTAGTTATCTACACGACGGGGAGTCA
GGCAACTATGGATGAACGAAATAGACAGATCGCTGAGATAGGTGCCTCACTGATTAAGCATTGGTAACTG
TCAGACCAAGTTTACTCATATATACTTTAGATTGATTTAAAACTTCATTTTTAATTTAAAAGGATCTAGG
TGAAGATCCTTTTTGATAATCTCATGACCAAAATCCCTTAACGTGAGTTTTCGTTCCACTGAGCGTCAGA
CCCCGTAGAAAAGATCAAAGGATCTTCTTGAGATCCTTTTTTTCTGCGCGTAATCTGCTGCTTGCAAACA
AAAAAACCACCGCTACCAGCGGTGGTTTGTTTGCCGGATCAAGAGCTACCAACTCTTTTTCCGAAGGTAA
CTGGCTTCAGCAGAGCGCAGATACCAAATACTGTTCTTCTAGTGTAGCCGTAGTTAGGCCACCACTTCAA
GAACTCTGTAGCACCGCCTACATACCTCGCTCTGCTAATCCTGTTACCAGTGGCTGCTGCCAGTGGCGAT
AAGTCGTGTCTTACCGGGTTGGACTCAAGACGATAGTTACCGGATAAGGCGCAGCGGTCGGGCTGAACGG
GGGGTTCGTGCACACAGCCCAGCTTGGAGCGAACGACCTACACCGAACTGAGATACCTACAGCGTGAGCT
ATGAGAAAGCGCCACGCTTCCCGAAGGGAGAAAGGCGGACAGGTATCCGGTAAGCGGCAGGGTCGGAACA
GGAGAGCGCACGAGGGAGCTTCCAGGGGGAAACGCCTGGTATCTTTATAGTCCTGTCGGGTTTCGCCACC
TCTGACTTGAGCGTCGATTTTTGTGATGCTCGTCAGGGGGGCGGAGCCTATGGAAAAACGCCAGCAACGC
GGCCTTTTTACGGTTCCTGGCCTTTTGCTGGCCTTTTGCTCACATGTTCTTTCCTGCGTTATCCCCTGAT
TCTGTGGATAACCGTATTACCGCCTTTGAGTGAGCTGATACCGCTCGCCGCAGCCGAACGACCGAGCGCA
GCGAGTCAGTGAGCGAGGAAGCGGAAGAGCGCCCAATACGCAAACCGCCTCTCCCCGCGCGTTGGCCGAT
TCATTAATGCAGCTGGCACGACAGGTTTCCCGACTGGAAAGCGGGCAGTGAGCGCAACGCAATTAATGTG
AGTTAGCTCACTCATTAGGCACCCCAGGCTTTACACTTTATGCTTCCGGCTCGTATGTTGTGTGGAATTG
TGAGCGGATAACAATTTCACACAGGAAACAGCTATGACCATGATTACGCCAAGCGCGCAATTAACCCTCA
CTAAAGGGAACAAAAGCTGGAGCTGCAAGC
