>Addgene plasmid #144311 | TFORF1783 | depositor partial sequence | sequence record 285048 | Insert
ACCGCCACCATGCCGCGGGGCCGCCCCCCGAAGCCCAGGGAGAGCAAGGCGCGCGGCGACTCCGATGGAG
TTTTAACATTGAATGCGGAGAACACTAATTATGCCTATCAAGTTCCAAACTTCCATAAATGTGAAATCTG
TCTACTATCTTTTCCAAAAGAATCCCAGTTTCAACGCCACATGAGGGATCACGAGCGAAATGACAAGCCA
CATCGATGTGACCAGTGCCCCCAAACATTTAATGTTGAATTCAACCTGACACTTCATAAATGCACCCACA
GCGGGGAAGATCCTACCTGCCCTGTGTGTAACAAGAAATTCTCCAGAGTGGCTAGTCTCAAAGCGCATAT
TATGCTACATGAAAAGGAAGAGAATCTCATCTGTTCTGAGTGTGGGGATGAGTTTACTCTGCAGAGTCAG
CTGGCCGTGCACATGGAGGAGCACCGCCAGGAGCTGGCTGGAACCCGGCAGCATGCCTGCAAGGCCTGCA
AGAAAGAGTTCGAGACCTCCTCGGAGCTGAAGGAACACATGAAGACTCATTACAAAATTAGGGTATCAAG
TACAAGGTCTTATAACCGGAATATCGACAGAAGTGGATTCACGTATTCGTGTCCGCACTGTGGAAAGACG
TTTCAAAAGCCAAGCCAGTTAACGCGACACATTAGGATACACACAGGTGAAAGGCCGTTCAAATGTAGTG
AATGTGGAAAGGCTTTTAACCAGAAGGGGGCACTGCAGACCCACATGATCAAGCACACAGGTGAAAAACC
CCATGCCTGTGCCTTCTGTCCTGCCGCCTTCTCTCAGAAAGGGAATCTTCAGTCGCACGTGCAGCGAGTC
CACTCAGAGGTCAAGAATGGTCCTACCTATAACTGTACAGAATGTAGTTGTGTATTTAAAAGTTTAGGCA
GCTTAAACACGCATATCAGCAAGATGCATATGGGTGGGCCACAGAATTCAACAAGTTCTACAGAGACTGC
TCATGTTTTAACGGCCACACTTTTTCAGACGTTACCTCTTCAACAGACGGAAGCCCAAGCCACGTCGGCC
TCAAGCCAGCCGAGCTCCCAGGCGGTGAGCGACGTCATCCAGCAGCTCCTGGAGCTCTCAGAGCCGGCGC
CGGTGGAGTCGGGGCAGTCCCCGCAGCCTGGGCAGCAGCTGAGCATCACAGTGGGCATCAACCAGGACAT
TTTACAGCAAGCCTTAGAAAACAGTGGGCTGTCTTCAATTCCAGCTGCAGCACATCCTAATGACTCCTGC
CATGCCAAGACCTCTGCACCACACGCTCAAAACCCAGATGTTTCCAGCGTTTCAAATGAGCAGACGGACC
CCACAGACGCAGAGCAAGAAAAAGAACAGGAAAGCCCGGAGAAACTGGATAAAAAAGAAAAAAAAATGAT
AAAGAAGAAGTCACCGTTTCTACCTGGCTCCATCCGCGAGGAGAACGGCGTGCGCTGGCATGTGTGTCCC
TACTGCGCCAAGGAGTTCCGCAAGCCCAGCGACCTGGTCCGCCACATCCGCATCCACACCCACGAGAAGC
CCTTCAAGTGCCCGCAGTGCTTCCGCGCCTTCGCCGTGAAGAGCACGCTGACAGCGCACATCAAGACGCA
CACCGGCATCAAGGCGTTCAAGTGCCAGTACTGCATGAAGAGCTTCTCCACCTCTGGCAGCCTCAAGGTG
CACATTCGCCTGCACACAGGAGTTAGACCTTTTGCTTGTCCTCACTGTGACAAAAAATTTCGAACCTCAG
GCCATAGGAAGACTCACATTGCTTCCCACTTTAAACATACGGAATTAAGGAAAATGAGGCACCAGCGTAA
ACCTGCAAAGGTCCGTGTTGGCAAGACGAATATTCCAGTCCCTGATATTCCTTTGCAGGAACCAATCCTC
ATAACTGACTTAGGTCTCATCCAGCCCATTCCAAAAAACCAGTTTTTCCAAAGCTATTTCAATAATAATT
TTGTCAATGAAGCAGATAGACCATACAAGTGTTTTTACTGTCATCGTGCATATAAAAAATCTTGCCACCT
TAAACAACACATCAGATCCCATACAGGTGAAAAACCTTTTAAATGTTCTCAGTGTGGAAGAGGCTTTGTT
TCTGCAGGCGTGCTCAAAGCACACATCAGAACACACACAGGACTGAAATCTTTCAAGTGTCTGATATGTA
ATGGGGCTTTCACTACTGGTGGCAGCTTACGGCGACACATGGGTATCCACAACGACCTTCGTCCCTATAT
GTGTCCCTATTGCCAAAAAACATTTAAGACTTCACTAAATTGCAAAAAGCACATGAAAACCCACAGATAT
GAGCTTGCCCAGCAGCTCCAACAGCATCAGCAGGCAGCCTCGATAGATGACAGCACTGTAGACCAGCAGA
GCATGCAGGCCTCCACTCAAATGCAGGTGGAGATCGAGAGCGACGAGCTGCCGCAGACGGCAGAGGTGGT
CGCAGCGAACCCCGAGGCCATGCTGGACCTGGAGCCTCAGCATGTGGTGGGCACGGAGGAAGCAGGGCTG
GGCCAGCAGTTGGCAGATCAGCCCCTGGAAGCAGATGAAGATGGGTTTGTGGCTCCACAGGACCCTCTGC
GAGGGCACGTAGACCAGTTTGAAGAGCAGAGCCCTGCGCAACAGTCCTTCGAACCAGCAGGGCTACCCCA
AGGTTTTACAGTGACTGATACGTACCATCAGCAGCCTCAGTTTCCACCTGTCCAACAGCTACAGGATTCC
AGCACACTTGAGTCTCAGGCCCTCTCCACAAGCTTCCACCAGCAGAGCTTGCTGCAGGCTCCCAGCTCTG
ATGGGATGAATGTAACAACTCGCTTGATTCAGGAGTCATCCCAAGAGGAACTGGACCTGCAGGCACAAGG
TTCCCAGTTTCTGGAGGACAACGAGGACCAGAGCAGGCGCTCTTACAGGTGTGACTATTGCAACAAAGGC
TTTAAGAAGTCCAGCCACCTGAAGCAGCATGTGCGGTCGCACACCGGGGAAAAGCCCTACAAGTGCAAGC
TCTGTGGACGCGGCTTTGTTTCCTCTGGGGTCCTCAAGTCCCACGAGAAGACACACACAGGAGTGAAGGC
GTTCAGCTGCAGTGTGTGCAATGCTTCCTTCACCACCAATGGCAGCCTCACCCGGCACATGGCCACACAT
ATGAGCATGAAGCCTTATAAGTGTCCGTTTTGTGAGGAGGGTTTCCGAACTACAGTGCATTGTAAAAAGC
ACATGAAGAGACACCAAACAGTCCCCTCTGCTGTGTCAGCCACTGGAGAGACAGAAGGAGGAGACATTTG
TATGGAGGAAGAGGAAGAACATTCTGACAGAAATGCATCACGGAAGTCTCGTCCTGAGGTCATCACTTTC
ACGGAGGAGGAGACAGCCCAGTTAGCCAAGATCCGGCCGCAGGAGAGCGCCACGGTGTCAGAGAAGGTCC
TGGTGCAGTCCGCGGCAGAAAAGGACCGCATCAGTGAGCTGAGGGACAAGCAGGCGGAGCTGCAGGACGA
GCCCAAGCACGCCAACTGCTGCACATACTGCCCCAAGAGCTTCAAGAAACCTAGCGACCTGGTGAGGCAT
GTTCGAATCCATACTGGAGAAAAGCCATACAAATGTGATGAATGTGGAAAGAGTTTTACTGTGAAATCCA
CTCTCGATTGTCATGTGAAGACTCACACAGGTCAGAAGCTCTTCAGCTGTCACGTCTGCAGCAACGCCTT
CTCCACGAAGGGAAGTCTGAAGGTCCACATGCGCCTGCACACGGGAGCCAAGCCCTTCAAATGCCCGCAT
TGCGAGCTGCGTTTCCGTACCTCGGGTAGAAGAAAGACACACATGCAGTTTCATTATAAACCAGACCCAA
AGAAGGCCAGAAAGCCTATGACTCGAAGCTCATCGGAAGGACTGCAGCCTGTAAACCTCCTCAACTCCTC
CTCTACTGACCCAAACGTGTTTATCATGAACAACTCTGTTCTAACAGGACAGTTTGATCAGAATCTGCTG
CAACCAGGACTGGTGGGCCAAGCTATTCTCCCTGCCTCTGTGTCAGCTGGGGGTGACCTGACCGTGTCTC
TGACAGATGGGAGCCTGGCTACCCTAGAAGGCATCCAGTTACAGTTGGCTGCTAACTTGGTTGGACCAAA
TGTACAGATTTCTGGAATCGATGCTGCCAGCATTAATAACATTACGTTGCAGATTGATCCAAGCATTCTG
CAGCAGACGCTACAGCAGGGCAACCTATTGGCTCAGCAGCTCACGGGGGAGCCTGGCCTGGCCCCACAGA
ACAGCTCTCTCCAGACATCGGACAGCACGGTCCCTGCCAGTGTTGTCATCCAGCCCATCTCAGGCCTGTC
CTTACAGCCCACAGTGACCTCTGCGAACCTGACCATAGGCCCGCTGTCTGAGCAGGATTCAGTGCTGACC
ACTAACAGCAGTGGGACCCAAGACCTCACTCAAGTGATGACTTCGCAAGGTCTAGTGTCCCCCTCCGGCG
GTCCCCACGAGATCACCCTGACCATTAACAACTCCAGCCTGAGCCAGGTCCTGGCACAGGCCGCTGGGCC
CACTGCCACGTCTTCCTCGGGGTCTCCACAGGAAATTACCCTGACTATCTCCGAACTTAACACTACAAGC
GGAAGCCTTCCTTCAACAACACCGATGTCTCCATCGGCCATCTCGACTCAGAACCTGGTCATGTCCTCGT
CGGGCGTGGGAGGTGACGCTAGTGTCACGCTGACGCTGGCCGATACTCAGGGTATGCTATCTGGAGGCCT
GGACACTGTCACACTCAACATCACCTCTCAGGGTCAGCAGTTCCCAGCGCTCCTCACGGATCCCTCTCTC
TCGGGCCAGGGTGGAGCAGGCTCGCCGCAAGTCATACTAGTGAGCCACACGCCACAGTCAGCGTCTGCTG
CTTGTGAAGAAATAGCCTACCAGGTAGCTGGCGTCTCTGGGAACCTGGCCCCGGGCAACCAGCCAGAGAA
GGAGGGCCGGGCGCACCAGTGCCTGGAGTGTGACCGCGCCTTCTCATCGGCGGCGGTGCTCATGCACCAC
AGCAAGGAGGTGCATGGCCGGGAGCGCATCCACGGCTGCCCCGTGTGCAGGAAGGCCTTCAAGCGCGCCA
CGCACCTCAAGGAGCACATGCAGACACACCAGGCCGGCCCCTCTTTGAGCTCCCAGAAGCCAAGAGTGTT
TAAATGTGACACTTGTGAGAAGGCATTTGCCAAACCAAGCCAGCTGGAGCGCCACAGCCGCATACATACA
GGGGAGCGGCCGTTCCATTGCACGCTTTGTGAGAAAGCCTTCAACCAGAAGAGTGCGCTGCAGGTGCACA
TGAAGAAGCACACGGGGGAGCGGCCCTACAAGTGTGCCTACTGCGTCATGGGCTTCACGCAGAAGAGCAA
CATGAAGCTGCACATGAAGCGGGCGCACAGCTATGCTGGAGCTCTGCAGGAGTCTGCAGGTCACCCGGAG
CAGGACGGGGAGGAGCTGAGCCGGACCCTCCACCTGGAGGAGGTGGTGCAGGAGGCCGCCGGCGAGTGGC
AGGCCCTCACCCACGTCTTCTAGTAATGAACTAGTCCGTAACTTGAAAGTATTTCGATTTCTTGGCTTTA
TATATCTTGTGGAAAGGACGAGTGCCTACCCACTAGAAGAACTAC
