>Addgene plasmid #144311 | TFORF1783 | depositor partial sequence | sequence record 285049 | Barcode
GTGCCTACCCACTAGAAGAACTAC
